>Addgene plasmid #154590 | pEPKK0CM0062 | addgene full sequence | sequence record 326564 | Addgene NGS Result
AAAGGCCAGGAACCGTAAAAAGGCCGCGTTGCTGGCGTTTTTCCACAGGCTCCGCCCCCCTGACGAGCAT
CACAAAAATCGACGCTCAAGTCAGAGGTGGCGAAACCCGACAGGACTATAAAGATACCAGGCGTTTCCCC
CTGGAAGCTCCCTCGTGCGCTCTCCTGTTCCGACCCTGCCGCTTACCGGATACCTGTCCGCCTTTCTCCC
TTCGGGAAGCGTGGCGCTTTCTCATAGCTCACGCTGTAGGTATCTCAGTTCGGTGTAGGTCGTTCGCTCC
AAGCTGGGCTGTGTGCACGAACCCCCCGTTCAGCCCGACCGCTGCGCCTTATCCGGTAACTATCGTCTTG
AGTCCAACCCGGTAAGACACGACTTATCGCCACTGGCAGCAGCCACTGGTAACAGGATTAGCAGAGCGAG
GTATGTAGGCGGTGCTACAGAGTTCTTGAAGTGGTGGCCTAACTACGGCTACACTAGAAGAACAGTATTT
GGTATCTGCGCTCTGCTGAAGCCAGTTACCTTCGGAAAAAGAGTTGGTAGCTCTTGATCCGGCAAACAAA
CCACCGCTGGTAGCGGTGGTTTTTTTGTTTGCAAGCAGCAGATTACGCGCAGAAAAAAAGGATCTCAAGA
AGATCCTTTGATCTTTTCTACGGGGTCTGACGCTCAGTGGAACGAAAACTCACGTTAAGGGATTTTGGTC
ATGAGATTATCAAAAAGGATCTTCACCTAGATCCTTTTAAATTAAAAATGAAGTTTTAAATCAATCTAAA
GTATATATGAGTAAACTTGGTCTGACAGCTCGAGGCTTGGATTCTCACCAATAAAAAACGCCCGGCGGCA
ACCGAGCGTTCTGAACAAATCCAGATGGAGTTCTGAGGTCATTACTGGATCTATCAACAGGAGTCCAAGC
GAGCTCGATATCAAATTACGCCCCGCCCTGCCACTCATCGCAGTACTGTTGTAATTCATTAAGCATTCTG
CCGACATGGAAGCCATCACAAACGGCATGATGAACCTGAATCGCCAGCGGCATCAGCACCTTGTCGCCTT
GCGTATAATATTTGCCCATGGTGAAAACGGGGGCGAAGAAGTTGTCCATATTGGCCACGTTTAAATCAAA
ACTGGTGAAACTCACCCAGGGATTGGCTGAGACGAAAAACATATTCTCAATAAACCCTTTAGGGAAATAG
GCCAGGTTTTCACCGTAACACGCCACATCTTGCGAATATATGTGTAGAAACTGCCGGAAATCGTCGTGGT
ATTCACTCCAGAGCGATGAAAACGTTTCAGTTTGCTCATGGAAAACGGTGTAACAAGGGTGAACACTATC
CCATATCACCAGCTCACCGTCTTTCATTGCCATACGAAATTCCGGATGAGCATTCATCAGGCGGGCAAGA
ATGTGAATAAAGGCCGGATAAAACTTGTGCTTATTTTTCTTTACGGTCTTTAAAAAGGCCGTAATATCCA
GCTGAACGGTCTGGTTATAGGTACATTGAGCAACTGACTGAAATGCCTCAAAATGTTCTTTACGATGCCA
TTGGGATATATCAACGGTGGTATATCCAGTGATTTTTTTCTCCATTTTAGCTTCCTTAGCTCCTGAAAAT
CTCGATAACTCAAAAAATACGCCCGGTAGTGATCTTATTTCATTATGGTGAAAGTTGGAACCTCTTACGT
GCCCGATCAACTCGAGTGCCACCTGACGTCTAAGAAACCATTATTATCATGACATTAACCTATAAAAATA
GGCGTATCACGAGGCAGAATTTCAGATAAAAAAAATCCTTAGCTTTCGCTAAGGATGATTTCTGGAATTC
GGTCTCAGGAGCGGTGCGGGTGCCAGGGCGTGCCCTTGGGCTCCCCGGGCGCGTACTCCACTCCCCGAGC
CGGTGCGGGTGCCAGGGCGTGCCCTTGGGCTCCCCGGGCGCGTACTCCACTCCCCCCATCGAGACCCTGC
AGTCCGGCAAAAAAGGGCAAGGTGTCACCACCCTGCCCTTTTTCTTTAAAACCGAAAAGATTACTTCGCG
TTATGCAGGCTTCCTCGCTCACTGACTCGCTGCGCTCGGTCGTTCGGCTGCGGCGAGCGGTATCAGCTCA
CTCAAAGGCGGTAATACGGTTATCCACAGAATCAGGGGATAACGCAGGAAAGAACATGTGAGCAAAAGGC
CAGCA
Features (pLannotate 1.2.2; 9 found; start..end, strand, type, name):
     40..628     -  rep_origin     ori: high-copy-number ColE1/pMB1/pBR322/pUC origin of replication
    811..905     -  terminator     lambda t0 terminator: transcription terminator from phage lambda
    929..1585    -  CDS            cat: CAT_ECOLX - Experimental evidence at protein level: Swiss-Prot protein existence level 1. This enzyme is an effector of chloramphenicol resistance in bacteria. From Escherichia coli. This protein is used as a marker in many commonly used cloning vectors, such as pACYC184.
   1586..1683    -  promoter       cat promoter: promoter of the E. coli cat gene encoding chloramphenicol acetyltransferase
   1769..1812    -  terminator     bacterial terminator: putative bacterial transcription terminator
   1840..1873    +  protein_bind   attB: minimal attB site for the φC31 integrase (Groth et al., 2000) phage φC31 integrase
   1899..1932    +  protein_bind   attB: minimal attB site for the φC31 integrase (Groth et al., 2000) phage φC31 integrase
   1963..2020    +  terminator     his operon terminator: This putative transcriptin terminator from the E. coli his operon has a 2-bp deletion introduced during synthesis. Its efficiency has not been determined.
   2039..2167    -  rep_origin     RSF ori (fragment): Plasmids containing the RSF 1030 origin of replication can be propagated in E. coli cells that contain additional plasmids with compatible origins.
