[The description below was written by a language model from this plasmid's Addgene catalogue record and pLannotate feature annotations shown in this document.]
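Description:
pEPKK0CM0062 is a small (about 2.2 kb) Phytobricks Level 0 part plasmid built in the pUAP1 universal acceptor backbone, intended for Golden Gate/MoClo-style modular assembly of plant expression constructs. It is propagated in E. coli from a high-copy ColE1/pUC-type origin and selected with chloramphenicol through a cat gene driven by its native promoter and followed by the lambda t0 terminator. Additional bacterial terminators (a putative bacterial terminator and the his operon terminator) flank the cloning region, an arrangement that typically insulates the insert from read-through transcription. The annotation software also reports a short fragment resembling the RSF origin, which is probably a partial match rather than a second functional replicon.

The insert is MinSyn_068, a fully synthetic sequence cloned through BpiI sites that were destroyed during insertion, as is usual for domesticating a part into a Level 0 acceptor. The associated work concerns the rational design of minimal synthetic promoters for plants, so the part is presumably one of that promoter series, although the record gives no description of its composition or expected activity. In the region between the terminators, the feature table identifies two tandem minimal attB sites for the φC31 integrase on the forward strand. These fall where the insert would be expected, suggesting they are elements of the MinSyn_068 design, perhaps as binding sites for a φC31-derived regulator, but the record does not confirm this. No plant core promoter, coding sequence or reporter is annotated. The plasmid serves as a storable standard part that is combined with other Level 0 elements to build transcription units for plant synthetic biology.
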