Addgene plasmid #154590: pEPKK0CM0062
Purpose: Phytobricks Level 0 part
Depositing lab: Nicola Patron. Depositing organization: Earlham Institute. Publication: Rational design of minimal synthetic promoters for plants. Cai YM, Kallam K, Tidd H, Gendarini G, Salzman A, Patron NJ. Nucleic Acids Res. 2020 Aug 28. pii: 5897334. doi: 10.1093/nar/gkaa682. PubMed 32856047.
Backbone
  Vector backbone: pUAP1
  Vector type: Synthetic Biology
Growth in bacteria
  Bacterial resistance: Chloramphenicol, 25 μg/mL
  Growth temperature: 37°C
  Growth strain: NEB Stable
  Copy number: High Copy
Gene/Insert
  Gene/Insert name: MinSyn_068
  Species: Synthetic
  Cloning method: Restriction Enzyme; 5′ cloning site BpiI (destroyed during cloning); 3′ cloning site BpiI (destroyed during cloning)
Terms and licenses: Academic/Nonprofit Terms; Industry Terms: Not Available to Industry
Depositor comments: Please visit https://www.biorxiv.org/content/10.1101/2020.05.14.095406v1 for bioRxiv preprint.
How to cite: pEPKK0CM0062 was a gift from Nicola Patron (Addgene plasmid # 154590 ; http://n2t.net/addgene:154590 ; RRID:Addgene_154590)
